>Addgene plasmid #31416 | Ube2f | addgene partial sequence | sequence record 37219 | Gal4-AD 5'-AATACCACTACAATGGAT-3'
GAGATCTCTATGGCTTACCCATACGATGTTCCAGATTACGCTAGCTTGGGTGGTCATATGGCCATGGAGG
CCGGATCTACAAGTTTGTACAAAAAAGCAGGCTCCGCGGCCGCCCCCTTCACCATGCTAACGCTAGCAAG
TAAACTGAAGCGTGACGACGGTCTCAAAGGGTCCCGGACGGCAGCCACAGCGTCCGACTCGACTCGGAGG
GTTTCTGTGAGAGACAAATTGCTTGTTAAAGAGGTTGCAGAACTTGAAGCTAATTTACCTTGTACATGTA
AAGTGCATTTTCCTGATCCAAACAAGCTTCATTGTTTTCAGCTAACAGTAACCCCAGATGAGGGTTACTA
CCAGGGTGGAAAATTTCAGTTTGAAACTGAAGTTCCCGATGCGTACAACATAGTGCCTCCCAAAGTGAAA
TGCCTGACCAAGATCTGGCACCCCAACATCACAGAGACAGGGGAAATATGTCTGAGTTTATTGAGAGAAC
ATTCAATTGATGGCACTGGCTGGGCTCCCACAAGAACATTAAAGGATGTCGTTTGGGGATTAAACTCTTT
GTTTACTGATCTTTTGAATTTTGATGATCCACTGAATATTGAAGCTGCAGAACATCATTTGCGGGACAAG
GAGGACTTCCGGAATAAAGTGGATGACTACATCAAACGTTATGCCAAAGGGTGGGCGCGCCGACCCAGCT
TTCTTGTACAAAGTGGTCTCGAGAGATCTATGAATCGTAGATACTGAAAAACCCCGCAAGTTCACTTCAA
CTGTGCATCGTGCACCATCTCAATTTCTTTCATTTATACATCGTTTTGCCTTCTTTTATGTAACTATACT
CCTCTA
