[The description below was written by a language model from this plasmid's Addgene catalogue record.]
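Description:
Ube2f is a yeast expression plasmid built on the pACT2 backbone (recorded as about 8.1 kb without insert), a vector designed for yeast two-hybrid work in which inserts are expressed as "prey" fusions to the GAL4 transcriptional activation domain. This is consistent with the listed GAL4 AD sequencing primer, which reads into the insert from the activation-domain side. The plasmid is propagated in E. coli under ampicillin selection. The record does not list the yeast selectable marker, yeast replication origin or the promoter driving the fusion, and no feature table is provided, so these elements cannot be confirmed from the information given.

The insert is human UBE2F (also known as NCE2), a member of the ubiquitin-conjugating (E2) enzyme family, cloned by restriction enzyme methods and recorded as roughly 400 bp. An HA epitope supplied by the backbone sits N-terminal to the insert, allowing the fusion protein to be detected with anti-HA antibodies. The depositor notes two amino-acid differences relative to the reference protein sequence, M93I and R185K. The recorded insert size appears short for a coding sequence that extends to at least residue 185, so that figure is best treated as approximate.

The associated publication concerns how interactions between E2 enzymes and the BRCA1 RING domain determine whether monoubiquitin or specific polyubiquitin chain linkages are formed. The construct therefore most plausibly served as one prey in a panel of E2s tested for interaction with a RING-containing bait in yeast, although the record does not state this use explicitly.
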