Addgene plasmid #31416: Ube2f
Depositing lab: Rachel Klevit. Depositing organization: University of Washington. Publication: E2-BRCA1 RING interactions dictate synthesis of mono- or specific polyubiquitin chain linkages. Christensen DE, Brzovic PS, Klevit RE. Nat Struct Mol Biol. 2007 Oct . 14(10):941-8. 10.1038/nsmb1295 PubMed 17873885.
Backbone
  Vector backbone: pACT2
  Backbone manufacturer: Clonetech
  Backbone size w/o insert (bp): 8100
  Vector type: Yeast Expression
Growth in bacteria
  Bacterial resistance: Ampicillin, 100 μg/mL
  Growth temperature: 37°C
  Growth strain: DH5alpha
  Copy number: Unknown
Gene/Insert
  Gene/Insert name: Ubiquitin Conjugating Enzyme (alt name: NCE2)
  Species: H. sapiens (human)
  Insert size (bp): 400
  Mutation: *see comments
  Entrez Gene: UBE2F (a.k.a. NCE2)
  Tag / fusion protein: HA (N terminal on backbone)
  Cloning method: Restriction Enzyme
  Sequencing primers: 5′ GAL4 AD
Terms and licenses: Academic/Nonprofit Terms; Industry Terms: Not Available to Industry
Depositor comments: *M93I and R185K mutations compared to NP_542409.1
How to cite: Ube2f was a gift from Rachel Klevit (Addgene plasmid # 31416 ; http://n2t.net/addgene:31416 ; RRID:Addgene_31416)
